>Addgene plasmid #139029 | pSDH60 | addgene full sequence | sequence record 273965 | Addgene NGS Result
AGCGCCCAATACGCAAACCGCCTCTCCCCGCGCGTTGGCCGATTCATTAATGCAGCTGGCACGACAGGTT
TCCCGACTGGAAAGCGGGCAGTGAGCGCAACGCAATTAATGTGAGTTAGCTCACTCATTAGGCACCCCAG
GCTTTACACTTTATGCTTCCGGCTCGTATGTTGTGTGGAATTGTGAGCGGATAACAATTTCACACAGGAA
ACAGCTATGACCATGATTACGCCAAGCTATTTAGGTGACACTATAGAATACTCAAGCTATGCATCAAGCT
TGGTACCGAGCTCGGATCCACTAGTAACGGCCGCCAGTGTGCTGGAATTCGCCCTTGCAGCTCTTCGTGG
GTCGACAGAACATTTTTCCGTCAACCGGCAAATAACTACTATTACAGTTATCCTGGATACAATTATTATC
AAGGAAAGAAGAGAAAGTAGACTATTTGGACGATTATTTTGTTCACGAAAGAATATTATCAATAAAAAAT
GTTCAATTTAATGTTTTTGTAATAAAACAACGTGACACCCTTATGAACTTAAAGTTCATATTTTATTATA
AAAAGTAGGGGGAGGGGGGAGAATTGAAATATTTTGATTATTTCGCAAACCGACTAGATAAAATGCGAAG
AGCTGCAAGGGCGAATTCTGCAGATATCCATCACACTGGCGGCCGCTCGAGCATGCATCTAGAGGGCCCA
ATTCGCCCTATAGTGAGTCGTATTACAATTCACTGGCCGTCGTTTTACAACGTCGTGACTGGGAAAACCC
TGGCGTTACCCAACTTAATCGCCTTGCAGCACATCCCCCTTTCGCCAGCTGGCGTAATAGCGAAGAGGCC
CGCACCGATCGCCCTTCCCAACAGTTGCGCAGCCTATACGTACGGCAGTTTAAGGTTTACACCTATAAAA
GAGAGAGCCGTTATCGTCTGTTTGTGGATGTACAGAGTGATATTATTGACACGCCGGGGCGACGGATGGT
GATCCCCCTGGCCAGTGCACGTCTGCTGTCAGATAAAGTCTCCCGTGAACTTTACCCGGTGGTGCATATC
GGGGATGAAAGCTGGCGCATGATGACCACCGATATGGCCAGTGTGCCGGTCTCCGTTATCGGGGAAGAAG
TGGCTGATCTCAGCCACCGCGAAAATGACATCAAAAACGCCATTAACCTGATGTTCTGGGGAATATAAAT
GTCAGGCATGAGATTATCAAAAAGGATCTTCACCTAGATCCTTTTCACGTAGAAAGCCAGTCCGCAGAAA
CGGTGCTGACCCCGGATGAATGTCAGCTACTGGGCTATCTGGACAAGGGAAAACGCAAGCGCAAAGAGAA
AGCAGGTAGCTTGCAGTGGGCTTACATGGCGATAGCTAGACTGGGCGGTTTTATGGACAGCAAGCGAACC
GGAATTGCCAGCTGGGGCGCCCTCTGGTAAGGTTGGGAAGCCCTGCAAAGTAAACTGGATGGCTTTCTTG
CCGCCAAGGATCTGATGGCGCAGGGGATCAAGCTCTGATCAAGAGACAGGATGAGGATCGTTTCGCATGA
TTGAACAAGATGGATTGCACGCAGGTTCTCCGGCCGCTTGGGTGGAGAGGCTATTCGGCTATGACTGGGC
ACAACAGACAATCGGCTGCTCTGATGCCGCCGTGTTCCGGCTGTCAGCGCAGGGGCGCCCGGTTCTTTTT
GTCAAGACCGACCTGTCCGGTGCCCTGAATGAACTGCAAGACGAGGCAGCGCGGCTATCGTGGCTGGCCA
CGACGGGCGTTCCTTGCGCAGCTGTGCTCGACGTTGTCACTGAAGCGGGAAGGGACTGGCTGCTATTGGG
CGAAGTGCCGGGGCAGGATCTCCTGTCATCTCACCTTGCTCCTGCCGAGAAAGTATCCATCATGGCTGAT
GCAATGCGGCGGCTGCATACGCTTGATCCGGCTACCTGCCCATTCGACCACCAAGCGAAACATCGCATCG
AGCGAGCACGTACTCGGATGGAAGCCGGTCTTGTCGATCAGGATGATCTGGACGAAGAGCATCAGGGGCT
CGCGCCAGCCGAACTGTTCGCCAGGCTCAAGGCGAGCATGCCCGACGGCGAGGATCTCGTCGTGACCCAT
GGCGATGCCTGCTTGCCGAATATCATGGTGGAAAATGGCCGCTTTTCTGGATTCATCGACTGTGGCCGGC
TGGGTGTGGCGGACCGCTATCAGGACATAGCGTTGGCTACCCGTGATATTGCTGAAGAGCTTGGCGGCGA
ATGGGCTGACCGCTTCCTCGTGCTTTACGGTATCGCCGCTCCCGATTCGCAGCGCATCGCCTTCTATCGC
CTTCTTGACGAGTTCTTCTGAATTATTAACGCTTACAATTTCCTGATGCGGTATTTTCTCCTTACGCATC
TGTGCGGTATTTCACACCGCATCAGGTGGCACTTTTCGGGGAAATGTGCGCGGAACCCCTATTTGTTTAT
TTTTCTAAATACATTCAAATATGTATCCGCTCATGAGACAATAACCCTGATAAATGCTTCAATAATAGCA
CGTGAGGAGGGCCACCATGGCCAAGTTGACCAGTGCCGTTCCGGTGCTCACCGCGCGCGACGTCGCCGGA
GCGGTCGAGTTCTGGACCGACCGGCTCGGGTTCTCCCGGGACTTCGTGGAGGACGACTTCGCCGGTGTGG
TCCGGGACGACGTGACCCTGTTCATCAGCGCGGTCCAGGACCAGGTGGTGCCGGACAACACCCTGGCCTG
GGTGTGGGTGCGCGGCCTGGACGAGCTGTACGCCGAGTGGTCGGAGGTCGTGTCCACGAACTTCCGGGAC
GCCTCCGGGCCGGCCATGACCGAGATCGGCGAGCAGCCGTGGGGGCGGGAGTTCGCCCTGCGCGACCCGG
CCGGCAACTGCGTGCACTTCGTGGCCGAGGAGCAGGACTGACACGTGCTAAAACTTCATTTTTAATTTAA
AAGGATCTAGGTGAAGATCCTTTTTGATAATCTCATGACCAAAATCCCTTAACGTGAGTTTTCGTTCCAC
TGAGCGTCAGACCCCGTAGAAAAGATCAAAGGATCTTCTTGAGATCCTTTTTTTCTGCGCGTAATCTGCT
GCTTGCAAACAAAAAAACCACCGCTACCAGCGGTGGTTTGTTTGCCGGATCAAGAGCTACCAACTCTTTT
TCCGAAGGTAACTGGCTTCAGCAGAGCGCAGATACCAAATACTGTTCTTCTAGTGTAGCCGTAGTTAGGC
CACCACTTCAAGAACTCTGTAGCACCGCCTACATACCTCGCTCTGCTAATCCTGTTACCAGTGGCTGCTG
CCAGTGGCGATAAGTCGTGTCTTACCGGGTTGGACTCAAGACGATAGTTACCGGATAAGGCGCAGCGGTC
GGGCTGAACGGGGGGTTCGTGCACACAGCCCAGCTTGGAGCGAACGACCTACACCGAACTGAGATACCTA
CAGCGTGAGCTATGAGAAAGCGCCACGCTTCCCGAAGGGAGAAAGGCGGACAGGTATCCGGTAAGCGGCA
GGGTCGGAACAGGAGAGCGCACGAGGGAGCTTCCAGGGGGAAACGCCTGGTATCTTTATAGTCCTGTCGG
GTTTCGCCACCTCTGACTTGAGCGTCGATTTTTGTGATGCTCGTCAGGGGGGCGGAGCCTATGGAAAAAC
GCCAGCAACGCGGCCTTTTTACGGTTCCTGGCCTTTTGCTGGCCTTTTGCTCACATGTTCTTTCCTGCGT
TATCCCCTGATTCTGTGGATAACCGTATTACCGCCTTTGAGTGAGCTGATACCGCTCGCCGCAGCCGAAC
GACCGAGCGCAGCGAGTCAGTGAGCGAGGAAGCGGAAG
Features (pLannotate 1.2.2; 14 found; start..end, strand, type, name):
      2..94      +  CDS            lacI (fragment): lac repressor; lacI; The lac repressor binds to the lac operator to inhibit transcription in E. coli. This inhibition can be relieved by adding lactose or isopropyl-β-D-thiogalactopyranoside (IPTG).
    107..128     +  protein_bind   CAP binding site: CAP binding activates transcription in the presence of cAMP. E. coli catabolite activator protein
    143..173     +  promoter       lac promoter: promoter for the E. coli lac operon
    181..197     +  protein_bind   lac operator: The lac repressor binds to the lac operator to inhibit transcription in E. coli. This inhibition can be relieved by adding lactose or isopropyl-β-D-thiogalactopyranoside (IPTG). lac repressor encoded by lacI
    239..257     +  promoter       SP6 promoter: promoter for bacteriophage SP6 RNA polymerase
    707..725     -  promoter       T7 promoter: promoter for bacteriophage T7 RNA polymerase
    728..875     +  CDS            lacZα (fragment): LacZα fragment of β-galactosidase; lacZ fragment
    885..1188    +  CDS            ccdB (fragment): CcdB, a bacterial toxin that poisons DNA gyrase; ccdB; Plasmids containing the ccdB gene cannot be propagated in standard E. coli strains.
   1236..1505    +  CDS            tnpA (fragment): TN5P_ECOLX - Also known as tnp. Experimental evidence at protein level: Swiss-Prot protein existence level 1. Mediates transposition of transposon Tn5 by a 'cut and paste' mechanism. First, the monomeric transposase binds the 19 bp inverted DNA repeats flanking the transposon. Then, dimerization of the DNA- bound transposase creates a synaptic DNA complex. After nicking of the first DNA strand, excision of the transposon proceeds through a series of intermediates. The transposase then mediates the insertion of the transposon at a new site by strand transfer. The activity of the wild- type tran
   1537..2331    +  CDS            NeoR/KanR: aminoglycoside phosphotransferase from Tn5; aph(3')-II (or nptII); confers resistance to neomycin, kanamycin, and G418 (Geneticin®)
   2352..2402    -  misc_feature   bom (fragment): basis of mobility region from pBR322
   2429..2517    +  promoter       AmpR promoter (fragment): bla
   2537..2911    +  CDS            BleoR: antibiotic-binding protein; Sh ble from Streptoalloteichus hindustanus; confers resistance to bleomycin, phleomycin, and Zeocin™
   3049..3637    +  rep_origin     ori: high-copy-number ColE1/pMB1/pBR322/pUC origin of replication
