[The description below was written by a language model from this plasmid's Addgene catalogue record and pLannotate feature annotations shown in this document.]
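Description:
pSDH60 is a donor ("cassette") plasmid for the SapTrap modular assembly system, adapted for building C. elegans MosSCI single-copy transgene vectors. It is built on the Zero Blunt TOPO cloning backbone and carries the C. elegans spe-11 promoter, inserted by TOPO cloning. The record designates it as Cassette 1 for the 4- or 5-cassette versions of the system, consistent with a promoter module occupying the first position of an assembled transgene. In SapTrap-type assembly, modules are generally released from donor plasmids by a type IIS enzyme and ligated in a fixed order into a destination vector. The specific flanking sites and overhangs are not annotated here.

The sequenced plasmid is 3,818 nt, and the feature table annotates only backbone elements. The promoter insert itself is not called, but it presumably lies in the unannotated interval between the SP6 and T7 phage promoters that flank the TOPO cloning site. Upstream of this site sit the lac promoter, lac operator and CAP binding site. Downstream are lacZα and ccdB fragments, the lethal-gene fusion that this backbone uses to select against empty vector, since an insert disrupts its expression. Propagation in E. coli relies on a high-copy ColE1/pUC-type origin. Selection is by kanamycin through the Tn5-derived NeoR/KanR gene, and a BleoR (Zeocin resistance) gene is also present. The plasmid has no worm selection marker or MosSCI homology arms of its own, so although it is catalogued as a worm expression vector, it serves as a parts source. Its typical use is to supply the spe-11 promoter to drive a gene of interest in assembled MosSCI transgenes; the record does not describe the promoter's expression pattern.
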