Addgene plasmid #139029: pSDH60
Purpose: MosSCI SapTrap assembly: Cassette 1 for 4- or 5-cassette system
Depositing lab: Erik Griffin. Depositing organization: Dartmouth College and Medical School. Publication: SapTrap Assembly of Caenorhabditis elegans MosSCI Transgene Vectors. Fan X, Henau S, Feinstein J, Miller SI, Han B, Frokjaer-Jensen C, Griffin EE. G3 (Bethesda). 2019 Dec 17. pii: g3.119.400822. doi: 10.1534/g3.119.400822. PubMed 31848219.
Backbone
  Vector backbone: Zero blunt TOPO
  Backbone manufacturer: Thermo Fisher Scientific
  Backbone size w/o insert (bp): 3519
  Vector type: Worm Expression
Growth in bacteria
  Bacterial resistance: Kanamycin, 50 μg/mL
  Growth temperature: 37°C
  Growth strain: DH5alpha
  Copy number: High Copy
Gene/Insert
  Gene/Insert name: spe-11 promoter
  Species: C. elegans (nematode)
  Entrez Gene: spe-11
  Cloning method: TOPO Cloning
Terms and licenses: Academic/Nonprofit Terms; Industry Terms: Not Available to Industry
How to cite: pSDH60 was a gift from Erik Griffin (Addgene plasmid # 139029 ; http://n2t.net/addgene:139029 ; RRID:Addgene_139029)
