>Addgene plasmid #139029 | pSDH60 | depositor partial sequence | sequence record 268984 | spe-11 promoter with 2 SapI sites
GCAGCTCTTCGTGGGTCGACAGAACATTTTTCCGTCAACCGGCAAATAACTACTATTACAGTTATCCTGG
ATACAATTATTATCAAGGAAAGAAGAGAAAGTAGACTATTTGGACGATTATTTTGTTCACGAAAGAATAT
TATCAATAAAAAATGTTCAATTTAATGTTTTTGTAATAAAACAACGTGACACCCTTATGAACTTAAAGTT
CATATTTTATTATAAAAAGTAGGGGGAGGGGGGAGAATTGAAATATTTTGATTATTTCGCAAACCGACTA
GATAAAATGCGAAGAGCTGC
